>Addgene plasmid #163228 | A0A0N1ND03 | addgene full sequence | sequence record 354446 | Addgene NGS Result
TAATACGACTCACTATAGGGGAATTGTGAGCGGATAACAATTCCCCTCTAGAAATAATTTTGTTTAACTT
TAAGAAGGAGATATACATATGCCTAGGAATAGAGCTGCTAGAATCATTTCCGTTGCTGATGCCCAGAGGA
GAGCTAGAAGGGTTATACCGAGACTTTTGACGGATTACATAGAAGGCGGGGCTGAGGATGAACTAACCCT
AGCTGAAAATGTTCGTGCATTCCAGGAATTGGGTATCCGTCCCAGAATGGGTGTAGACTTCGAACCAGAT
ATTACCACCACTGTCCTGGGTACGAGGGTTGAATTACCCGTTCTTTTAGCTCCAAGTGGGATGATCCAGT
TAATACATCCTGACGGTGGTGTTGGTGTGGCTAGGGCTGCTGCCGCAGCAGGCACCATTTCCGTTCTCTC
TAGAACCGCAATGTGCTCCCCACGTGAGGTTGCCGCTGGAGCACCCGGTCCGCACTGGTTCCAGATCACT
AGTGCTGGCGGTCGTGATGCTGTGCGTAGATTGATGGACACTGCCGCTGAAGCTGGTTTCCAAGGACTTG
TCGTAACCATGGACGGACCACCCCCGGGAAACCGAGAAGGAGAGCTGAGACACGGAGTCGCCCCGCCTGT
GAGGCCGAGCAAGAGACTTGCCGCTCACATTGCAGGTCAGATGTTGGCCAGGCCCAGGTGGTTGGCCTCT
ATGGCCCCTTCACTGAGAAGACAGTTGGCTGCCTTGAGTGGAGCAAGCAGTCTTGTGAGTTCGGGTGTAC
TGCACGGTAGCGCACGTTTTACTTGGGCTGATGTTGAATGGATGAAAAGGGAATGGGCCGGACATGTTCT
TGTTAAGGGTGTCTTGACTGGAAGTGATGCCTTGGCCGCTAGAGATAGTGGGGCAGATGCAATTATCGTG
TCTAACCACGGTGGTAGATCTCTGGATGGCGTTCCTGCTACAATTCGTGCTCTACCAGAGGTCGTTGCCG
CTGTAGGACCAACTACTGAGGTATTCTTGGATGGTGGGGTTAGACGAGCAACCTGTGTTGTGAAAGCACT
ATCATTAGGAGCAAGAGCCGTATTTGTGGGCAGACCATTTGTATATGGCTTGGCTGCTGCCGGGGAACCA
GGTGTGGCCCGAATCTTGGATCTGTTCCGATCCGAGTTGGTAAGGACTCTTAGACTAATGGGGTGCCCCG
GCGTCGCCGACCTTAATCCAGGGTGGCTTCAACTACCACCACCTAGAGAGGTCCCAGCAGCACTACCACA
GGCAGCAGCCTTGGAACACCACCATCACCACCACCACCACCACCACTGAGATCCGGCTGCTAACAAAGCC
CGAAAGGAAGCTGAGTTGGCTGCTGCCACCGCTGAGCAATAACTAGCATAACCCCTTGGGGCCTCTAAAC
GGGTCTTGAGGGGTTTTTTGCTGAAAGGAGGAACTATATCCGGATTGGCGAATGGG
[124 nt withheld, positions 1457-1580]
C
[91 nt withheld, positions 1582-1672]
A
[49 nt withheld, positions 1674-1722]
CCTTTGACGTTGGAGTCCACGTTCTTT
[37 nt withheld, positions 1750-1786]
ACCCTATCTCGGTCTATTCTTTTGATTTATAAGGGATTTTGCCGATTTCGGCCTATTGGTTAAAAAATGA
GCTGATTTAACAAAAATTTAACGCGAATTTTAACAAAATATTAACGCTTACAATTTAGGTGGCACTTTTC
GGGGAAATGTGCGCGGAACCCCTATTTGTTTATTTTTCTAAATACATTCAAATATGTATCCGCTCATGAG
ACAATAACCCTGATAAATGCTTCAATAATATTGAAAAAGGAAGAGTATGAGTATTCAACATTTCCGTGTC
GCCCTTATTCCCTTTTTTGCGGCATTTTGCCTTCCTGTTTTTGCTCACCCAGAAACGCTGGTGAAAGTAA
AAGATGCTGAAGATCAGTTGGGTGCACGAGTGGGTTACATCGAACTGGATCTCAACAGCGGTAAGATCCT
TGAGAGTTTTCGCCCCGAAGAACGTTTTCCAATGATGAGCACTTTTAAAGTTCTGCTATGTGGCGCGGTA
TTATCCCGTATTGACGCCGGGCAAGAGCAACTCGGTCGCCGCATACACTATTCTCAGAATGACTTGGTTG
AGTACTCACCAGTCACAGAAAAGCATCTTACGGATGGCATGACAGTAAGAGAATTATGCAGTGCTGCCAT
AACCATGAGTGATAACACTGCGGCCAACTTACTTCTGACAACGATCGGAGGACCGAAGGAGCTAACCGCT
TTTTTGCACAACATGGGGGATCATGTAACTCGCCTTGATCGTTGGGAACCGGAGCTGAATGAAGCCATAC
CAAACGACGAGCGTGACACCACGATGCCTGCAGCAATGGCAACAACGTTGCGCAAACTATTAACTGGCGA
ACTACTTACTCTAGCTTCCCGGCAACAATTAATAGACTGGATGGAGGCGGATAAAGTTGCAGGACCACTT
CTGCGCTCGGCCCTTCCGGCTGGCTGGTTTATTGCTGATAAATCTGGAGCCGGTGAGCGTGGGTCTCGCG
GTATCATTGCAGCACTGGGGCCAGATGGTAAGCCCTCCCGTATCGTAGTTATCTACACGACGGGGAGTCA
GGCAACTATGGATGAACGAAATAGACAGATCGCTGAGATAGGTGCCTCACTGATTAAGCATTGGTAACTG
TCAGACCAAGTTTACTCATATATACTTTAGATTGATTTAAAACTTCATTTTTAATTTAAAAGGATCTAGG
TGAAGATCCTTTTTGATAATCTCATGACCAAAATCCCTTAACGTGAGTTTTCGTTCCACTGAGCGTCAGA
CCCCGTAGAAAAGATCAAAGGATCTTCTTGAGATCCTTTTTTTCTGCGCGTAATCTGCTGCTTGCAAACA
AAAAAACCACCGCTACCAGCGGTGGTTTGTTTGCCGGATCAAGAGCTACCAACTCTTTTTCCGAAGGTAA
CTGGCTTCAGCAGAGCGCAGATACCAAATACTGTCCTTCTAGTGTAGCCGTAGTTAGGCCACCACTTCAA
GAACTCTGTAGCACCGCCTACATACCTCGCTCTGCTAATCCTGTTACCAGTGGCTGCTGCCAGTGGCGAT
AAGTCGTGTCTTACCGGGTTGGACTCAAGACGATAGTTACCGGATAAGGCGCAGCGGTCGGGCTGAACGG
GGGGTTCGTGCACACAGCCCAGCTTGGAGCGAACGACCTACACCGAACTGAGATACCTACAGCGTGAGCT
ATGAGAAAGCGCCACGCTTCCCGAAGGGAGAAAGGCGGACAGGTATCCGGTAAGCGGCAGGGTCGGAACA
GGAGAGCGCACGAGGGAGCTTCCAGGGGGAAACGCCTGGTATCTTTATAGTCCTGTCGGGTTTCGCCACC
TCTGACTTGAGCGTCGATTTTTGTGATGCTCGTCAGGGGGGCGGAGCCTATGGAAAAACGCCAGCAACGC
GGCCTTTTTACGGTTCCTGGCCTTTTGCTGGCCTTTTGCTCACATGTTCTTTCCTGCGTTATCCCCTGAT
TCTGTGGATAACCGTATTACCGCCTTTGAGTGAGCTGATACCGCTCGCCGCAGCCGAACGACCGAGCGCA
GCGAGTCAGTGAGCGAGGAAGCGGAAGAGCGCCTGATGCGGTATTTTCTCCTTACGCATCTGTGCGGTAT
TTCACACCGCAATGGTGCACTCTCAGTACAATCTGCTCTGATGCCGCATAGTTAAGCCAGTATACACTCC
GCTATCGCTACGTGACTGGGTCATGGCTGCGCCCCGACACCCGCCAACACCCGCTGACGCGCCCTGACGG
GCTTGTCTGCTCCCGGCATCCGCTTACAGACAAGCTGTGACCGTCTCCGGGAGCTGCATGTGTCAGAGGT
TTTCACCGTCATCACCGAAACGCGCGAGGCAGCTGCGGTAAAGCTCATCAGCGTGGTCGTGAAGCGATTC
ACAGATGTCTGCCTGTTCATCCGCGTCCAGCTCGTTGAGTTTCTCCAGAAGCGTTAATGTCTGGCTTCTG
ATAAAGCGGGCCATGTTAAGGGCGGTTTTTTCCTGTTTGGTCACTGATGCCTCCGTGTAAGGGGGATTTC
TGTTCATGGGGGTAATGATACCGATGAAACGAGAGAGGATGCTCACGATACGGGTTACTGATGATGAACA
TGCCCGGTTACTGGAACGTTGTGAGGGTAAACAACTGGCGGTATGGATGCGGCGGGACCAGAGAAAAATC
ACTCAGGGTCAATGCCAGCGCTTCGTTAATACAGATGTAGGTGTTCCACAGGGTAGCCAGCAGCATCCTG
CGATGCAGATCCGGAACATAATGGTGCAGGGCGCTGACTTCCGCGTTTCCAGACTTTACGAAACACGGAA
ACCGAAGACCATTCATGTTGTTGCTCAGGTCGCAGACGTTTTGCAGCAGCAGTCGCTTCACGTTCGCTCG
CGTATCGGTGATTCATTCTGCTAACCAGTAAGGCAACCCCGCCAGCCTAGCCGGGTCCTCAACGACAGGA
GCACGATCATGCGCACCCGTGGGGCCGCCATGCCGGCGATAATGGCCTGCTTCTCGCCGAAACGTTTGGT
GGCGGGACCAGTGACGAAGGCTTGAGCGAGGGCGTGCAAGATTCCGAATACCGCAAGCGACAGGCCGATC
ATCGTCGCGCTCCAGCGAAAGCGGTCCTCGCCGAAAATGACCCAGAGCGCTGCCGGCACCTGTCCTACGA
GTTGCATGATAAAGAAGACAGTCATAAGTGCGGCGACGATAGTCATGCCCCGCGCCCACCGGAAGGAGCT
GACTGGGTTGAAGGCTCTCAAGGGCATCGGTCGAGATCCCGGTGCCTAATGAGTGAGCTAACTTACATTA
ATTGCGTTGCGCTCACTGCCCGCTTTCCAGTCGGGAAACCTGTCGTGCCAGCTGCATTAATGAATCGGCC
AACGCGCGGGGAGAGGCGGTTTGCGTATTGGGCGCCAGGGTGGTTTTTCTTTTCACCAGTGAGACGGGCA
ACAGCTGATTGCCCTTCACCGCCTGGCCCTGAGAGAGTTGCAGCAAGCGGTCCACGCTGGTTTGCCCCAG
CAGGCGAAAATCCTGTTTGATGGTGGTTAACGGCGGGATATAACATGAGCTGTCTTCGGTATCATCGTAT
CCCACTACCGAGATATCCGCACCAACGCGCAGCCCGGACTCGGTAATGGCGCGCATTGCGCCCAGCGCCA
TCTGATCGTTGGCAACCAGCATCGCAGTGGGAACGATGCCCTCATTCAGCATTTGCATGGTTTGTTGAAA
ACCGGACATGGCACTCCAGTCGCCTTCCCGTTCCGCTATCGGCTGAATTTGATTGCGAGTGAGATATTTA
TGCCAGCCAGCCAGACGCAGACGCGCCGAGACAGAACTTAATGGGCCCGCTAACAGCGCGATTTGCTGGT
GACCCAATGCGACCAGATGCTCCACGCCCAGTCGCGTACCGTCTTCATGGGAGAAAATAATACTGTTGAT
GGGTGTCTGGTCAGAGACATCAAGAAATAACGCCGGAACATTAGTGCAGGCAGCTTCCACAGCAATGGCA
TCCTGGTCATCCAGCGGATAGTTAATGATCAGCCCACTGACGCGTTGCGCGAGAAGATTGTGCACCGCCG
CTTTACAGGCTTCGACGCCGCTTCGTTCTACCATCGACACCACCACGCTGGCACCCAGTTGATCGGCGCG
AGATTTAATCGCCGCGACAATTTGCGACGGCGCGTGCAGGGCCAGACTGGAGGTGGCAACGCCAATCAGC
AACGACTGTTTGCCCGCCAGTTGTTGTGCCACGCGGTTGGGAATGTAATTCAGCTCCGCCATCGCCGCTT
CCACTTTTTCCCGCGTTTTCGCAGAAACGTGGCTGGCCTGGTTCACCACGCGGGAAACGGTCTGATAAGA
GACACCGGCATACTCTGCGACATCGTATAACGTTACTGGTTTCACATTCACCACCCTGAATTGACTCTCT
TCCGGGCGCTATCATGCCATACCGCGAAAGGTTTTGCGCCATTCGATGGTGTCCGGGATCTCGACGCTCT
CCCTTATGCGACTCCTGCATTAGGAAGCAGCCCAGTAGTAGGTTGAGGCCGTTGAGCACCGCCGCCGCAA
GGAATGGTGCATGCAAGGAGATGGCGCCCAACAGTCCCCCGGCCACGGGGCCTGCCACCATACCCACGCC
GAAACAAGCGCTCATGAGCCCGAAGTGGCGAGCCCGATCTTCCCCATCGGTGATGTCGGCGATATAGGCG
CCAGCAACCGCACCTGTGGCGCCGGTGATGCCGGCCACGATGCGTCCGGCGTAGAGGATCGAGATCTCGA
TCCCGCGAAAT
Features (pLannotate 1.2.2; 18 found; start..end, strand, type, name):
      1..19      +  promoter       T7 promoter: promoter for bacteriophage T7 RNA polymerase
     20..44      +  protein_bind   lac operator: The lac repressor binds to the lac operator to inhibit transcription in E. coli. This inhibition can be relieved by adding lactose or isopropyl-β-D-thiogalactopyranoside (IPTG). lac repressor encoded by lacI
     59..81      +  RBS            RBS: efficient ribosome binding site from bacteriophage T7 gene 10 (Olins and Rangwala, 1989)
   1277..1303    +  CDS            9xHis: 9xHis affinity tag
   1316..1365    +  CDS            SET1 (fragment): solubility-enhancement tag derived from T7 phage gene 10B
   1373..1420    +  terminator     T7 terminator: transcription terminator for bacteriophage T7 RNA polymerase
   1457..1885    +  rep_origin     f1 ori (sequence partly withheld): f1 bacteriophage origin of replication; arrow indicates direction of (+) strand synthesis
   1938..2042    +  promoter       AmpR promoter: bla
   2043..2903    +  CDS            AmpR: β-lactamase; bla; confers resistance to ampicillin, carbenicillin, and related antibiotics
   3074..3662    +  rep_origin     ori: high-copy-number ColE1/pMB1/pBR322/pUC origin of replication
   3848..3987    -  misc_feature   bom: basis of mobility region from pBR322
   4089..4280    -  CDS            rop: Rop protein, which maintains plasmids at low copy number; rop
   4297..4677    +  CDS            YPB1_ECOLX: Protein predicted: Swiss-Prot protein existence level 4. From Escherichia coli.
   4749..5040    -  CDS            TcR (fragment): tetracycline efflux protein; tet; confers resistance to tetracycline
   5055..5076    -  protein_bind   CAP binding site: CAP binding activates transcription in the presence of cAMP. E. coli catabolite activator protein
   5089..6171    -  CDS            lacI: lac repressor; lacI; The lac repressor binds to the lac operator to inhibit transcription in E. coli. This inhibition can be relieved by adding lactose or isopropyl-β-D-thiogalactopyranoside (IPTG).
   6172..6249    -  promoter       lacI promoter: lacI
   6257..6536    -  CDS            TcR (fragment): tetracycline efflux protein; tet; confers resistance to tetracycline
