[The description below was written by a language model from this plasmid's Addgene catalogue record and pLannotate feature annotations shown in this document.]
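Description:
A0A0N1ND03 is a bacterial expression plasmid built on the pET21a(+) backbone for inducible production of a protein named by its UniProt identifier, described in the record as a flavoprotein oxidoreductase from an Actinobacteria bacterium. The sequenced record is 6,557 nt. Expression is driven by a T7 promoter immediately followed by a lac operator and the strong ribosome binding site from phage T7 gene 10, with a T7 terminator downstream. The plasmid also carries lacI under its own promoter, so the lac repressor holds the T7/lac promoter off until IPTG or lactose is added. Transcription requires a host that supplies T7 RNA polymerase. The DH5alpha strain listed in the record is suited to propagation rather than expression.

The coding sequence itself is not annotated in the feature table, but it would lie in the unannotated interval between the RBS and the C-terminal histidine tag. The catalogue lists an N-terminal T7 tag and a C-terminal 10xHis tag contributed by the backbone. The annotation tool detects a 9xHis match at the 3' end of that interval and does not call a T7 tag, so the N-terminal tag cannot be confirmed from the table. A short fragment matched to a T7 gene 10B-derived solubility tag appears between the His tag and the terminator.

Selection is by ampicillin through β-lactamase (AmpR) with its own promoter. Replication uses a ColE1/pMB1-type origin, accompanied by the pBR322 bom region and the rop gene. An f1 origin and remnant tetracycline-resistance fragments are also present. The plasmid belongs to a set used to express and experimentally test enzymes annotated to EC class 1.1.3.15, with the His tag allowing affinity purification.
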