Addgene plasmid #163228: A0A0N1ND03
Purpose: Inducible expression of UniProt identifier A0A0N1ND03
Depositing lab: Martin Engqvist. Depositing organization: Chalmers University of Technology. Publication: Experimental and computational investigation of enzyme functional annotations uncovers misannotation in the EC 1.1.3.15 enzyme class. Rembeza E, Engqvist MKM. PLoS Comput Biol. 2021 Sep 23;17(9):e1009446. doi: 10.1371/journal.pcbi.1009446. eCollection 2021 Sep. PubMed 34555022.
Backbone
  Vector backbone: pET21a(+)
  Vector type: Bacterial Expression
Growth in bacteria
  Bacterial resistance: Ampicillin, 100 μg/mL
  Growth temperature: 37°C
  Growth strain: DH5alpha
  Copy number: High Copy
Gene/Insert
  Gene/Insert name: A0A0N1ND03 (alt name: flavoprotein oxidoreductase)
  Species: Actinobacteria bacterium
  Promoter: T7
  Tag / fusion protein: T7 (N terminal on backbone); 10xHis (C terminal on backbone)
  Cloning method: Unknown
  Sequencing primers: 5′ T7; 3′ T7-term
Terms and licenses: Academic/Nonprofit Terms; Industry Terms: Not Available to Industry
Depositor comments: Insert name is a UniProt identifier
How to cite: A0A0N1ND03 was a gift from Martin Engqvist (Addgene plasmid # 163228 ; http://n2t.net/addgene:163228 ; RRID:Addgene_163228)
