>Addgene plasmid #163228 | A0A0N1ND03 | depositor partial sequence | sequence record 316330 | insert gene sequence
ATGCCTAGGAATAGAGCTGCTAGAATCATTTCCGTTGCTGATGCCCAGAGGAGAGCTAGAAGGGTTATAC
CGAGACTTTTGACGGATTACATAGAAGGCGGGGCTGAGGATGAACTAACCCTAGCTGAAAATGTTCGTGC
ATTCCAGGAATTGGGTATCCGTCCCAGAATGGGTGTAGACTTCGAACCAGATATTACCACCACTGTCCTG
GGTACGAGGGTTGAATTACCCGTTCTTTTAGCTCCAAGTGGGATGATCCAGTTAATACATCCTGACGGTG
GTGTTGGTGTGGCTAGGGCTGCTGCCGCAGCAGGCACCATTTCCGTTCTCTCTAGAACCGCAATGTGCTC
CCCACGTGAGGTTGCCGCTGGAGCACCCGGTCCGCACTGGTTCCAGATCACTAGTGCTGGCGGTCGTGAT
GCTGTGCGTAGATTGATGGACACTGCCGCTGAAGCTGGTTTCCAAGGACTTGTCGTAACCATGGACGGAC
CACCCCCGGGAAACCGAGAAGGAGAGCTGAGACACGGAGTCGCCCCGCCTGTGAGGCCGAGCAAGAGACT
TGCCGCTCACATTGCAGGTCAGATGTTGGCCAGGCCCAGGTGGTTGGCCTCTATGGCCCCTTCACTGAGA
AGACAGTTGGCTGCCTTGAGTGGAGCAAGCAGTCTTGTGAGTTCGGGTGTACTGCACGGTAGCGCACGTT
TTACTTGGGCTGATGTTGAATGGATGAAAAGGGAATGGGCCGGACATGTTCTTGTTAAGGGTGTCTTGAC
TGGAAGTGATGCCTTGGCCGCTAGAGATAGTGGGGCAGATGCAATTATCGTGTCTAACCACGGTGGTAGA
TCTCTGGATGGCGTTCCTGCTACAATTCGTGCTCTACCAGAGGTCGTTGCCGCTGTAGGACCAACTACTG
AGGTATTCTTGGATGGTGGGGTTAGACGAGCAACCTGTGTTGTGAAAGCACTATCATTAGGAGCAAGAGC
CGTATTTGTGGGCAGACCATTTGTATATGGCTTGGCTGCTGCCGGGGAACCAGGTGTGGCCCGAATCTTG
GATCTGTTCCGATCCGAGTTGGTAAGGACTCTTAGACTAATGGGGTGCCCCGGCGTCGCCGACCTTAATC
CAGGGTGGCTTCAACTACCACCACCTAGAGAGGTCCCAGCAGCACTACCACAGGCAGCAGCCTTGGAACA
CCACCATCAC
